>Addgene plasmid #215117 | mCherry-PCNA | addgene full sequence | sequence record 428707 | Addgene NGS Result
TGGAAGGGCTAATTCACTCCCAAAGAAGACAAGATATCCTTGATCTGTGGATCTACCACACACAAGGCTA
CTTCCCTGATTAGCAGAACTACACACCAGGGCCAGGGGTCAGATATCCACTGACCTTTGGATGGTGCTAC
AAGCTAGTACCAGTTGAGCCAGATAAGGTAGAAGAGGCCAATAAAGGAGAGAACACCAGCTTGTTACACC
CTGTGAGCCTGCATGGGATGGATGACCCGGAGAGAGAAGTGTTAGAGTGGAGGTTTGACAGCCGCCTAGC
ATTTCATCACGTGGCCCGAGAGCTGCATCCGGAGTACTTCAAGAACTGCTGATATCGAGCTTGCTACAAG
GGACTTTCCGCTGGGGACTTTCCAGGGAGGCGTGGCCTGGGCGGGACTGGGGAGTGGCGAGCCCTCAGAT
CCTGCATATAAGCAGCTGCTTTTTGCCTGTACTGGGTCTCTCTGGTTAGACCAGATCTGAGCCTGGGAGC
TCTCTGGCTAACTAGGGAACCCACTGCTTAAGCCTCAATAAAGCTTGCCTTGAGTGCTTCAAGTAGTGTG
TGCCCGTCTGTTGTGTGACTCTGGTAACTAGAGATCCCTCAGACCCTTTTAGTCAGTGTGGAAAATCTCT
AGCAGTGGCGCCCGAACAGGGACTTGAAAGCGAAAGGGAAACCAGAGGAGCTCTCTCGACGCAGGACTCG
GCTTGCTGAAGCGCGCACGGCAAGAGGCGAGGGGCGGCGACTGGTGAGTACGCCAAAAATTTTGACTAGC
GGAGGCTAGAAGGAGAGAGATGGGTGCGAGAGCGTCAGTATTAAGCGGGGGAGAATTAGATCGCGATGGG
AAAAAATTCGGTTAAGGCCAGGGGGAAAGAAAAAATATAAATTAAAACATATAGTATGGGCAAGCAGGGA
GCTAGAACGATTCGCAGTTAATCCTGGCCTGTTAGAAACATCAGAAGGCTGTAGACAAATACTGGGACAG
CTACAACCATCCCTTCAGACAGGATCAGAAGAACTTAGATCATTATATAATACAGTAGCAACCCTCTATT
GTGTGCATCAAAGGATAGAGATAAAAGACACCAAGGAAGCTTTAGACAAGATAGAGGAAGAGCAAAACAA
AAGTAAGACCACCGCACAGCAAGCGGCCGGCCGCTGATCTTCAGACCTGGAGGAGGAGATATGAGGGACA
ATTGGAGAAGTGAATTATATAAATATAAAGTAGTAAAAATTGAACCATTAGGAGTAGCACCCACCAAGGC
AAAGAGAAGAGTGGTGCAGAGAGAAAAAAGAGCAGTGGGAATAGGAGCTTTGTTCCTTGGGTTCTTGGGA
GCAGCAGGAAGCACTATGGGCGCAGCGTCAATGACGCTGACGGTACAGGCCAGACAATTATTGTCTGGTA
TAGTGCAGCAGCAGAACAATTTGCTGAGGGCTATTGAGGCGCAACAGCATCTGTTGCAACTCACAGTCTG
GGGCATCAAGCAGCTCCAGGCAAGAATCCTGGCTGTGGAAAGATACCTAAAGGATCAACAGCTCCTGGGG
ATTTGGGGTTGCTCTGGAAAACTCATTTGCACCACTGCTGTGCCTTGGAATGCTAGTTGGAGTAATAAAT
CTCTGGAACAGATTTGGAATCACACGACCTGGATGGAGTGGGACAGAGAAATTAACAATTACACAAGCTT
AATACACTCCTTAATTGAAGAATCGCAAAACCAGCAAGAAAAGAATGAACAAGAATTATTGGAATTAGAT
AAATGGGCAAGTTTGTGGAATTGGTTTAACATAACAAATTGGCTGTGGTATATAAAATTATTCATAATGA
TAGTAGGAGGCTTGGTAGGTTTAAGAATAGTTTTTGCTGTACTTTCTATAGTGAATAGAGTTAGGCAGGG
ATATTCACCATTATCGTTTCAGACCCACCTCCCAACCCCGAGGGGACCCGACAGGCCCGAAGGAATAGAA
GAAGAAGGTGGAGAGAGAGACAGAGACAGATCCATTCGATTAGTGAACGGATCTCGACGGTATCGCCTTT
AAAAGAAAAGGGGGGATTGGGGGGTACAGTGCAGGGGAAAGAATAGTAGACATAATAGCAACAGACATAC
AAACTAAAGAATTACAAAAACAAATTACAAAAATTCAAAATTTTCGGGTTTATTACAGGGACAGCAGAGA
TCCAGTTTATCGATAAGCTTGGGAGTTCCGCGTTACATAACTTACGGTAAATGGCCCGCCTGGCTGACCG
CCCAACGACCCCCGCCCATTGACGTCAATAATGACGTATGTTCCCATAGTAACGCCAATAGGGACTTTCC
ATTGACGTCAATGGGTGGAGTATTTACGGTAAACTGCCCACTTGGCAGTACATCAAGTGTATCATATGCC
AAGTACGCCCCCTATTGACGTCAATGACGGTAAATGGCCCGCCTGGCATTATGCCCAGTACATGACCTTA
TGGGACTTTCCTACTTGGCAGTACATCTACGTATTAGTCATCGCTATTACCATGGTGATGCGGTTTTGGC
AGTACATCAATGGGCGTGGATAGCGGTTTGACTCACGGGGATTTCCAAGTCTCCACCCCATTGACGTCAA
TGGGAGTTTGTTTTGGCACCAAAATCAACGGGACTTTCCAAAATGTCGTAACAACTCCGCCCCATTGACG
CAAATGGGCGGTAGGCGTGTACGGTGGGAGGTCTATATAAGCAGAGCTCGTTTAGTGAACCGTCAGATCG
CCTGGAGACGCCATCCACGCTGTTTTGACCTCCATAGAAGACACCGACTCTACTAGAGGATCTATTTCCG
GTGAATTCCTCGAGCGCCACCATGGCTTCGTGGGGCTCCCCGAAGAAGAAGCGCAAAGTACTGGTACCGG
TCGCCACCATGGTGAGCAAGGGCGAGGAGGATAACATGGCCATCATCAAGGAGTTCATGCGCTTCAAGGT
GCACATGGAGGGCTCCGTGAACGGCCACGAGTTCGAGATCGAGGGCGAGGGCGAGGGCCGCCCCTACGAG
GGCACCCAGACCGCCAAGCTGAAGGTGACCAAGGGTGGCCCCCTGCCCTTCGCCTGGGACATCCTGTCCC
CTCAGTTCATGTACGGCTCCAAGGCCTACGTGAAGCACCCCGCCGACATCCCCGACTACTTGAAGCTGTC
CTTCCCCGAGGGCTTCAAGTGGGAGCGCGTGATGAACTTCGAGGACGGCGGCGTGGTGACCGTGACCCAG
GACTCCTCCCTGCAGGACGGCGAGTTCATCTACAAGGTGAAGCTGCGCGGCACCAACTTCCCCTCCGACG
GCCCCGTAATGCAGAAGAAGACCATGGGCTGGGAGGCCTCCTCCGAGCGGATGTACCCCGAGGACGGCGC
CCTGAAGGGCGAGATCAAGCAGAGGCTGAAGCTGAAGGACGGCGGCCACTACGACGCTGAGGTCAAGACC
ACCTACAAGGCCAAGAAGCCCGTGCAGCTGCCCGGCGCCTACAACGTCAACATCAAGTTGGACATCACCT
CCCACAACGAGGACTACACCATCGTGGAACAGTACGAACGCGCCGAGGGCCGCCACTCCACCGGCGGCAT
GGACGAGCTGTACAAGTCCGGAGAAGGGCAAGGGCAAGGGCAAGGGCCGGGCCGCGGCTACGCGTATCGA
TCCATGTTCGAGGCGCGCCTGGTCCAGGGCTCCATCCTCAAGAAGGTGTTGGAGGCACTCAAGGACCTCA
TCAACGAGGCCTGCTGGGATATTAGCTCCAGCGGTGTAAACCTGCAGAGCATGGACTCGTCCCACGTCTC
TTTGGTGCAGCTCACCCTGCGGTCTGAGGGCTTCGACACCTACCGCTGCGACCGCAACCTGGCCATGGGC
GTGAACCTCACCAGTATGTCCAAAATACTAAAATGCGCCGGCAATGAAGATATCATTACACTAAGGGCCG
AAGATAACGCGGATACCTTGGCGCTAGTATTTGAAGCACCAAACCAGGAGAAAGTTTCAGACTATGAAAT
GAAGTTGATGGATTTAGATGTTGAACAACTTGGAATTCCAGAACAGGAGTACAGCTGTGTAGTAAAGATG
CCTTCTGGTGAATTTGCACGTATATGCCGAGATCTCAGCCATATTGGAGATGCTGTTGTAATTTCCTGTG
CAAAAGACGGAGTGAAATTTTCTGCAAGTGGAGAACTTGGAAATGGAAACATTAAATTGTCACAGACAAG
TAATGTCGATAAAGAGGAGGAAGCTGTTACCATAGAGATGAATGAACCAGTTCAACTAACTTTTGCACTG
AGGTACCTGAACTTCTTTACAAAAGCCACTCCACTCTCTTCAACGGTGACACTCAGTATGTCTGCAGATG
TACCCCTTGTTGTAGAGTATAAAATTGCGGATATGGGACACTTAAAATACTACTTGGCTCCCAAGATCGA
GGATGAAGAAGGATCTTAGGGATCCCCCCCCCCCCTAACGTTACTGGCCGAAGCCGCTTGGAATAAGGCC
GGTGTGCGTTTGTCTATATGTTATTTTCCACCATATTGCCGTCTTTTGGCAATGTGAGGGCCCGGAAACC
TGGCCCTGTCTTCTTGACGAGCATTCCTAGGGGTCTTTCCCCTCTCGCCAAAGGAATGCAAGGTCTGTTG
AATGTCGTGAAGGAAGCAGTTCCTCTGGAAGCTTCTTGAAGACAAACAACGTCTGTAGCGACCCTTTGCA
GGCAGCGGAACCCCCCACCTGGCGACAGGTGCCTCTGCGGCCAAAAGCCACGTGTATAAGATACACCTGC
AAAGGCGGCACAACCCCAGTGCCACGTTGTGAGTTGGATAGTTGTGGAAAGAGTCAAATGGCTCTCCTCA
AGCGTATTCAACAAGGGGCTGAAGGATGCCCAGAAGGTACCCCATTGTATGGGATCTGATCTGGGGCCTC
GGTGCACATGCTTTACATGTGTTTAGTCGAGGTTAAAAAAACGTCTAGGCCCCCCGAACCACGGGGACGT
GGTTTTCCTTTGAAAAACACGATGATAATATGGCCACAACCATGGTTACCGAGTACAAGCCCACGGTGCG
CCTCGCCACCCGCGGCGACGTCCCCAGGGCCGTACGCACCCTCGCCGCCGCGTTCGCCGACTACCCCGCC
ACGCGCCACACCGTCGATCCGGACCGCCACATCGAGCGGGTCACCGAGCTGCAAGAACTCTTCCTCACGC
GCGTCGGGCTCGACATCGGCAAGGTGTGGGTCGCGGACGACGGCGCCGCGGTGGCGGTCTGGACCACGCC
GGAGAGCGTCGAAGCGGGGGCGGTGTTCGCCGAGATCGGCCCGCGCATGGCCGAGTTGAGCGGTTCCCGG
CTGGCCGCGCAGCAACAGATGGAAGGCCTCCTGGCGCCGCACCGGCCCAAGGAGCCCGCGTGGTTCCTGG
CCACCGTCGGCGTCTCGCCCGACCACCAGGGCAAGGGTCTGGGCAGCGCCGTCGTGCTCCCCGGAGTGGA
GGCGGCCGAGCGCGCCGGGGTGCCCGCCTTCCTGGAGACCTCCGCGCCCCGCAACCTCCCCTTCTACGAG
CGGCTCGGCTTCACCGTCACCGCCGACGTCGAGGTGCCCGAAGGACCGCGCACCTGGTGCATGACCCGCA
AGCCCGGTGCCTGAACGCGTCTGGAACAATCAACCTCTGGATTACAAAATTTGTGAAAGATTGACTGGTA
TTCTTAACTATGTTGCTCCTTTTACGCTATGTGGATACGCTGCTTTAATGCCTTTGTATCATGCTATTGC
TTCCCGTATGGCTTTCATTTTCTCCTCCTTGTATAAATCCTGGTTGCTGTCTCTTTATGAGGAGTTGTGG
CCCGTTGTCAGGCAACGTGGCGTGGTGTGCACTGTGTTTGCTGACGCAACCCCCACTGGTTGGGGCATTG
CCACCACCTGTCAGCTCCTTTCCGGGACTTTCGCTTTCCCCCTCCCTATTGCCACGGCGGAACTCATCGC
CGCCTGCCTTGCCCGCTGCTGGACAGGGGCTCGGCTGTTGGGCACTGACAATTCCGTGGTGTTGTCGGGG
AAGCTGACGTCCTTTCCATGGCTGCTCGCCTGTGTTGCCACCTGGATTCTGCGCGGGACGTCCTTCTGCT
ACGTCCCTTCGGCCCTCAATCCAGCGGACCTTCCTTCCCGCGGCCTGCTGCCGGCTCTGCGGCCTCTTCC
GCGTCTTCGCCTTCGCCCTCAGACGAGTCGGATCTCCCTTTGGGCCGCCTCCCCGCCTGGAATTAATTCT
GCAGTCGAGACCTAGAAAAACATGGAGCAATCACAAGTAGCAATACAGCAGCTACCAATGCTGATTGTGC
CTGGCTAGAAGCACAAGAGGAGGAGGAGGTGGGTTTTCCAGTCACACCTCAGGTACCTTTAAGACCAATG
ACTTACAAGGCAGCTGTAGATCTTAGCCACTTTTTAAAAGAAAAGAGGGGACTGGAAGGGCTAATTCACT
CCCAACGAAGACAAGATATCCTTGATCTGTGGATCTACCACACACAAGGCTACTTCCCTGATTAGCAGAA
CTACACACCAGGGCCAGGGGTCAGATATCCACTGACCTTTGGATGGTGCTACAAGCTAGTACCAGTTGAG
CCAGATAAGGTAGAAGAGGCCAATAAAGGAGAGAACACCAGCTTGTTACACCCTGTGAGCCTGCATGGGA
TGGATGACCCGGAGAGAGAAGTGTTAGAGTGGAGGTTTGACAGCCGCCTAGCATTTCATCACGTGGCCCG
AGAGCTGCATCCGGAGTACTTCAAGAACTGCTGATATCGAGCTTGCTACAAGGGACTTTCCGCTGGGGAC
TTTCCAGGGAGGCGTGGCCTGGGCGGGACTGGGGAGTGGCGAGCCCTCAGATCCTGCATATAAGCAGCTG
CTTTTTGCCTGTACTGGGTCTCTCTGGTTAGACCAGATCTGAGCCTGGGAGCTCTCTGGCTAACTAGGGA
ACCCACTGCTTAAGCCTCAATAAAGCTTGCCTTGAGTGCTTCAAGTAGTGTGTGCCCGTCTGTTGTGTGA
CTCTGGTAACTAGAGATCCCTCAGACCCTTTTAGTCAGTGTGGAAAATCTCTAGCAGTAGTAGTTCATGT
CATCTTATTATTCAGTATTTATAACTTGCAAAGAAATGAATATCAGAGAGTGAGAGGCCTTGACATTGCT
AGCGTTTACCGTCGACCTCTAGCTAGAGCTTGGCGTAATCATGGTCATAGCTGTTTCCTGTGTGAAATTG
TTATCCGCTCACAATTCCACACAACATACGAGCCGGAAGCATAAAGTGTAAAGCCTGGGGTGCCTAATGA
GTGAGCTAACTCACATTAATTGCGTTGCGCTCACTGCCCGCTTTCCAGTCGGGAAACCTGTCGTGCCAGC
TGCATTAATGAATCGGCCAACGCGCGGGGAGAGGCGGTTTGCGTATTGGGCGCTCTTCCGCTTCCTCGCT
CACTGACTCGCTGCGCTCGGTCGTTCGGCTGCGGCGAGCGGTATCAGCTCACTCAAAGGCGGTAATACGG
TTATCCACAGAATCAGGGGATAACGCAGGAAAGAACATGTGAGCAAAAGGCCAGCAAAAGGCCAGGAACC
GTAAAAAGGCCGCGTTGCTGGCGTTTTTCCATAGGCTCCGCCCCCCTGACGAGCATCACAAAAATCGACG
CTCAAGTCAGAGGTGGCGAAACCCGACAGGACTATAAAGATACCAGGCGTTTCCCCCTGGAAGCTCCCTC
GTGCGCTCTCCTGTTCCGACCCTGCCGCTTACCGGATACCTGTCCGCCTTTCTCCCTTCGGGAAGCGTGG
CGCTTTCTCATAGCTCACGCTGTAGGTATCTCAGTTCGGTGTAGGTCGTTCGCTCCAAGCTGGGCTGTGT
GCACGAACCCCCCGTTCAGCCCGACCGCTGCGCCTTATCCGGTAACTATCGTCTTGAGTCCAACCCGGTA
AGACACGACTTATCGCCACTGGCAGCAGCCACTGGTAACAGGATTAGCAGAGCGAGGTATGTAGGCGGTG
CTACAGAGTTCTTGAAGTGGTGGCCTAACTACGGCTACACTAGAAGAACAGTATTTGGTATCTGCGCTCT
GCTGAAGCCAGTTACCTTCGGAAAAAGAGTTGGTAGCTCTTGATCCGGCAAACAAACCACCGCTGGTAGC
GGTGGTTTTTTTGTTTGCAAGCAGCAGATTACGCGCAGAAAAAAAGGATCTCAAGAAGATCCTTTGATCT
TTTCTACGGGGTCTGACGCTCAGTGGAACGAAAACTCACGTTAAGGGATTTTGGTCATGAGATTATCAAA
AAGGATCTTCACCTAGATCCTTTTAAATTAAAAATGAAGTTTTAAATCAATCTAAAGTATATATGAGTAA
ACTTGGTCTGACAGTTACCAATGCTTAATCAGTGAGGCACCTATCTCAGCGATCTGTCTATTTCGTTCAT
CCATAGTTGCCTGACTCCCCGTCGTGTAGATAACTACGATACGGGAGGGCTTACCATCTGGCCCCAGTGC
TGCAATGATACCGCGAGACCCACGCTCACCGGCTCCAGATTTATCAGCAATAAACCAGCCAGCCGGAAGG
GCCGAGCGCAGAAGTGGTCCTGCAACTTTATCCGCCTCCATCCAGTCTATTAATTGTTGCCGGGAAGCTA
GAGTAAGTAGTTCGCCAGTTAATAGTTTGCGCAACGTTGTTGCCATTGCTACAGGCATCGTGGTGTCACG
CTCGTCGTTTGGTATGGCTTCATTCAGCTCCGGTTCCCAACGATCAAGGCGAGTTACATGATCCCCCATG
TTGTGCAAAAAAGCGGTTAGCTCCTTCGGTCCTCCGATCGTTGTCAGAAGTAAGTTGGCCGCAGTGTTAT
CACTCATGGTTATGGCAGCACTGCATAATTCTCTTACTGTCATGCCATCCGTAAGATGCTTTTCTGTGAC
TGGTGAGTACTCAACCAAGTCATTCTGAGAATAGTGTATGCGGCGACCGAGTTGCTCTTGCCCGGCGTCA
ATACGGGATAATACCGCGCCACATAGCAGAACTTTAAAAGTGCTCATCATTGGAAAACGTTCTTCGGGGC
GAAAACTCTCAAGGATCTTACCGCTGTTGAGATCCAGTTCGATGTAACCCACTCGTGCACCCAACTGATC
TTCAGCATCTTTTACTTTCACCAGCGTTTCTGGGTGAGCAAAAACAGGAAGGCAAAATGCCGCAAAAAAG
GGAATAAGGGCGACACGGAAATGTTGAATACTCATACTCTTCCTTTTTCAATATTATTGAAGCATTTATC
AGGGTTATTGTCTCATGAGCGGATACATATTTGAATGTATTTAGAAAAATAAACAAATAGGGGTTCCGCG
CACATTTCCCCGAAAAGTGCCACCTGACGTCGACGGATCGGGAGATCAACTTGTTTATTGCAGCTTATAA
TGGTTACAAATAAAGCAATAGCATCACAAATTTCACAAATAAAGCATTTTTTTCACTGCATTCTAGTTGT
GGTTTGTCCAAACTCATCAATGTATCTTATCATGTCTGGATCAACTGGATAACTCAAGCTAACCAAAATC
ATCCCAAACTTCCCACCCCATACCCTATTACCACTGCCAATTACCTGTGGTTTCATTTACTCTAAACCTG
TGATTCCTCTGAATTATTTTCATTTTAAAGAAATTGTATTTGTTAAATATGTACTACAAACTTAGTAGT
Features (pLannotate 1.2.2; 24 found; start..end, strand, type, name):
    377..634     +  LTR            5' LTR (truncated): truncated 5' long terminal repeat (LTR) from HIV-1
    681..806     +  misc_feature   HIV-1 Ψ: packaging signal of human immunodeficiency virus type 1
    790..1128    +  CDS            HIV-1 gag (fragment): gag protein from human immunodeficiency virus 1; gag
   1303..1536    +  misc_feature   RRE: The Rev response element (RRE) of HIV-1 allows for Rev-dependent mRNA export from the nucleus to the cytoplasm.
   1913..2013    +  CDS            Rev (fragment): human immunodeficiency virus 1 (HIV-1) Rev protein; rev; enhances nuclear export of unspliced and incompletely spliced viral mRNAs
   2028..2143    +  misc_feature   cPPT/CTS: central polypurine tract and central termination sequence of HIV-1 (lacking the first T)
   2201..2504    +  enhancer       CMV enhancer: human cytomegalovirus immediate early enhancer
   2505..2708    +  promoter       CMV promoter: human cytomegalovirus (CMV) immediate early promoter
   2879..3586    +  CDS            mCherry: mCherry is a basic (constitutively fluorescent) red fluorescent protein published in 2004, derived from Discosoma sp.. It is reported to be a very rapidly-maturing monomer with low acid sensitivity.
   3644..4426    +  CDS            PCNA: PCNA_HUMAN - Experimental evidence at protein level: Swiss-Prot protein existence level 1. Auxiliary protein of DNA polymerase delta and is involved in the control of eukaryotic DNA replication by increasing the polymerase's processibility during elongation of the leading strand. Induces a robust stimulatory effect on the 3'-5' exonuclease and 3'- phosphodiesterase, but not apurinic-apyrimidinic (AP) endonuclease, APEX2 activities. Has to be loaded onto DNA in order to be able to stimulate APEX2. Plays a key role in DNA damage response (DDR) by being conveniently positioned at the replication
   4536..4998    +  misc_feature   IRES: internal ribosome entry site (IRES) of the encephalomyocarditis virus (EMCV)
   5018..5614    +  CDS            PuroR (fragment): puromycin N-acetyltransferase; pac from Streptomyces; confers resistance to puromycin
   5628..6216    +  misc_feature   WPRE: woodchuck hepatitis virus posttranscriptional regulatory element
   6233..6751    +  CDS            nef (fragment): NEF_HV1BR - Experimental evidence at protein level: Swiss-Prot protein existence level 1. Extracellular Nef protein targets CD4(+) T-lymphocytes for apoptosis by interacting with CXCR4 surface receptors (PubMed:14990729). From Human immunodeficiency virus type 1 group M subtype B (isolate BRU/LAI) (HIV-1).
   6799..7056    +  LTR            5' LTR (truncated): truncated 5' long terminal repeat (LTR) from HIV-1
   7208..7224    -  protein_bind   lac operator: The lac repressor binds to the lac operator to inhibit transcription in E. coli. This inhibition can be relieved by adding lactose or isopropyl-β-D-thiogalactopyranoside (IPTG). lac repressor encoded by lacI
   7232..7262    -  promoter       lac promoter: promoter for the E. coli lac operon
   7277..7298    -  protein_bind   CAP binding site: CAP binding activates transcription in the presence of cAMP. E. coli catabolite activator protein
   7311..7403    -  CDS            lacI (fragment): lac repressor; lacI; The lac repressor binds to the lac operator to inhibit transcription in E. coli. This inhibition can be relieved by adding lactose or isopropyl-β-D-thiogalactopyranoside (IPTG).
   7586..8174    -  rep_origin     ori: high-copy-number ColE1/pMB1/pBR322/pUC origin of replication
   8345..9205    -  CDS            AmpR: β-lactamase; bla; confers resistance to ampicillin, carbenicillin, and related antibiotics
   9206..9310    -  promoter       AmpR promoter: bla
   9358..9492    +  polyA_signal   SV40 poly(A) signal: SV40 polyadenylation signal
   9659..329     +  CDS            nef (fragment) (across the origin): NEF_HV1BR - Experimental evidence at protein level: Swiss-Prot protein existence level 1. Extracellular Nef protein targets CD4(+) T-lymphocytes for apoptosis by interacting with CXCR4 surface receptors (PubMed:14990729). From Human immunodeficiency virus type 1 group M subtype B (isolate BRU/LAI) (HIV-1).
