[The description below was written by a language model from this plasmid's Addgene catalogue record and pLannotate feature annotations shown in this document.]
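Description:
mCherry-PCNA is an HIV-1-based lentiviral expression plasmid built on the pLVX-IRES-PURO backbone for delivering a fluorescently tagged human PCNA into mammalian cells. In bacteria it is maintained through a high-copy ColE1/pUC-type origin and selected with ampicillin via the β-lactamase gene. The sequenced record is about 9.7 kb. The viral portion carries the elements needed for packaging and transduction: LTR sequences at both ends (both annotated by the automated tool as truncated 5' LTRs, with adjacent nef-derived fragments that probably reflect LTR-overlapping sequence), the Ψ packaging signal with a short gag fragment, the Rev response element for Rev-dependent nuclear export of the genomic RNA, and the cPPT/CTS, which promotes nuclear import of the reverse-transcribed genome. The plasmid encodes no functional viral proteins, so packaging functions must be supplied in trans.

Between the LTRs, the CMV immediate-early enhancer and promoter drive a bicistronic transcript. The first cistron is mCherry fused to the N terminus of human PCNA, the sliding clamp that acts as a processivity factor for DNA polymerase delta and participates in the DNA damage response. An EMCV IRES follows and allows translation of puromycin N-acetyltransferase from the same mRNA, so puromycin resistance is coupled to expression of the fusion. A downstream WPRE enhances transcript stability and expression.

The stated purpose is simply to express mCherry-PCNA in mammalian cells, and the design allows stable, puromycin-selected lines to be made. A red-fluorescent PCNA is commonly used to visualise replication sites and cell-cycle phase in live cells, although the record does not specify this application. The associated study concerns D-type cyclins and DNA mismatch repair.
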