Addgene plasmid #215117: mCherry-PCNA
Purpose: Expresses mCherry-PCNA in mammalian cells from a lentiviral vector.
Depositing lab: Michele Pagano. Depositing organization: NYU Grossman School of Medicine. Publication: CDK-independent role of D-type cyclins in regulating DNA mismatch repair. Rona G, Miwatani-Minter B, Zhang Q, Goldberg HV, Kerzhnerman MA, Howard JB, Simoneschi D, Lane E, Hobbs JW, Sassani E, Wang AA, Keegan S, Laverty DJ, Piett CG, Pongor LS, Xu ML, Andrade J, Thomas A, Sicinski P, Askenazi M, Ueberheide B, Fenyo D, Nagel ZD, Pagano M. Mol Cell. 2024 Feb 29:S1097-2765(24)00129-1. doi: 10.1016/j.molcel.2024.02.010. PubMed 38458201.
Backbone
  Vector backbone: pLVX-IRES-PURO
  Backbone manufacturer: Takara Bio
  Vector type: Mammalian Expression, Lentiviral
  Selectable markers: Puromycin
Growth in bacteria
  Bacterial resistance: Ampicillin, 100 μg/mL
  Growth temperature: 37°C
  Growth strain: NEB Stable
  Copy number: High Copy
Gene/Insert
  Gene/Insert name: PCNA (alt name: ATLD2)
  Species: H. sapiens (human)
  Entrez Gene: PCNA (a.k.a. ATLD2)
  Promoter: CMV
  Tag / fusion protein: mCherry (N terminal on insert)
  Cloning method: Unknown
  Sequencing primers: 5′ CMV; 3′ IRES_REV
Terms and licenses: Academic/Nonprofit Terms; Industry Terms: Not Available to Industry
How to cite: mCherry-PCNA was a gift from Michele Pagano (Addgene plasmid # 215117 ; http://n2t.net/addgene:215117 ; RRID:Addgene_215117)
